Addgene plasmid #99486: pAP639-2F
Purpose: 3XFlag::TEV::6XHis::mTurquoise::6XHis::TEV::3XFlag
Depositing lab: Geraldine Seydoux. Depositing organization: Johns Hopkins University and School of Medicine. Publication: Precision genome editing using CRISPR-Cas9 and linear repair templates in C. elegans. Paix A, Folkmann A, Seydoux G. Methods. 2017 May 15;121-122:86-93. doi: 10.1016/j.ymeth.2017.03.023. Epub 2017 Apr 7. PubMed 28392263.
Backbone
  Vector backbone: pUC19
  Vector type: Bacterial Expression
Growth in bacteria
  Bacterial resistance: Ampicillin, 100 μg/mL
  Growth temperature: 37°C
  Growth strain: DH5alpha
  Copy number: High Copy
Gene/Insert
  Gene/Insert name: 3XFlag::TEV::6XHis::mTurquoise::6XHis::TEV::3XFlag
  Species: C. elegans (nematode)
  Cloning method: Ligation Independent Cloning
  Sequencing primers: 5′ M13pUC-Fwd; 3′ M13pUC-Rev
Terms and licenses: Academic/Nonprofit Terms; Industry Terms: Not Available to Industry
How to cite: pAP639-2F was a gift from Geraldine Seydoux (Addgene plasmid # 99486 ; http://n2t.net/addgene:99486 ; RRID:Addgene_99486)
