[The description below was written by a language model from this plasmid's Addgene catalogue record and pLannotate feature annotations shown in this document.]
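Description:
pAP639-2F is a small (about 3.6 kb) pUC19-based plasmid that stores a fluorescent and affinity tag cassette for C. elegans genome editing. It is maintained in E. coli through the high-copy ColE1/pUC origin and selected with ampicillin via the β-lactamase gene and its native promoter. The other backbone features in the annotation are ordinary pUC remnants: a disrupted lacZα fragment, part of the multiple cloning site, the lac promoter, operator and CAP site, and short bom, rop and lacI fragments.

The insert, placed in the cloning region by ligation-independent cloning, is a symmetric module described as 3xFLAG::TEV::6xHis::mTurquoise::6xHis::TEV::3xFLAG. The cyan fluorescent protein mTurquoise sits in the centre, with a 6xHis affinity tag, a TEV protease site and a triple FLAG epitope on each side. The feature table confirms mTurquoise, both His tags and a full downstream 3xFLAG. The upstream 3xFLAG is detected only as a fragment, and the TEV sites are not annotated at all, although gaps between the FLAG and His features are consistent with their presence.

The cassette lies on the opposite strand to the lac promoter, and no promoter is annotated upstream of it in its own orientation. Despite the "bacterial expression" label in the catalogue, the plasmid therefore looks like a template or storage clone rather than an expression construct. The associated publication concerns CRISPR-Cas9 editing in C. elegans with linear repair templates, which suggests the cassette is amplified to make donors for tagging endogenous loci, combining live imaging with FLAG or His detection and purification and TEV-mediated cleavage. The record does not state this use explicitly.
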