Features (pLannotate 1.2.2; 16 found; start..end, strand, type, name):
     16..115     +  misc_feature   bom (fragment): basis of mobility region from pBR322
    121..278     -  CDS            lacZα (fragment): LacZα fragment of β-galactosidase; lacZ fragment
    301..317     +  CDS            3xFLAG (fragment): three tandem FLAG® epitope tags, followed by an enterokinase cleavage site
    388..405     +  CDS            7xHis (fragment): 6xHis affinity tag
    406..1119    +  CDS            mTurquoise: mTurquoise is a basic (constitutively fluorescent) cyan fluorescent protein published in 2010, derived from Aequorea victoria. It has low acid sensitivity.
   1120..1137    +  CDS            6xHis: 6xHis affinity tag
   1159..1224    +  CDS            3xFLAG: three tandem FLAG® epitope tags, followed by an enterokinase cleavage site
   1224..1259    +  misc_feature   MCS (fragment): pUC18/19 multiple cloning site
   1296..1312    -  protein_bind   lac operator: The lac repressor binds to the lac operator to inhibit transcription in E. coli. This inhibition can be relieved by adding lactose or isopropyl-β-D-thiogalactopyranoside (IPTG). lac repressor encoded by lacI
   1320..1350    -  promoter       lac promoter: promoter for the E. coli lac operon
   1365..1386    -  protein_bind   CAP binding site: CAP binding activates transcription in the presence of cAMP. E. coli catabolite activator protein
   1399..1491    -  CDS            lacI (fragment): lac repressor; lacI; The lac repressor binds to the lac operator to inhibit transcription in E. coli. This inhibition can be relieved by adding lactose or isopropyl-β-D-thiogalactopyranoside (IPTG).
   1674..2262    -  rep_origin     ori: high-copy-number ColE1/pMB1/pBR322/pUC origin of replication
   2433..3293    -  CDS            AmpR: β-lactamase; bla; confers resistance to ampicillin, carbenicillin, and related antibiotics
   3294..3398    -  promoter       AmpR promoter: bla
   3493..3528    +  CDS            rop (fragment): Rop protein, which maintains plasmids at low copy number; rop
>Addgene plasmid #99486 | pAP639-2F | addgene full sequence | sequence record 204754 | Addgene NGS Result
TGGCGGGTGTCGGGGCTGGCTTAACTATGCGGCATCAGAGCAGATTGTACTGAGAGTGCACCATATGCGG
TGTGAAATACCGCACAGATGCGTAAGGAGAAAATACCGCATCAGGCGCCATTCGCCATTCAGGCTGCGCA
ACTGTTGGGAAGGGCGATCGGTGCGGGCCTCTTCGCTATTACGCCAGCTGGCGAAAGGGGGATGTGCTGC
AAGGCGATTAAGTTGGGTAACGCCAGGGTTTTCCCAGTCACGACGTTGTAAAACGACGGCCAGTGAATTC
GAGCTCGGTACCCGGGGATCGATTATAAAGATCATGATGGGGATTATAAAGATCATGATATAGATTATAA
AGATGATGATGATAAAGAAAATTTATATTTTCAGGGTCATCACCATCACCATCACGTGAGCAAGGGCGAG
GAGCTGTTCACCGGAGTGGTGCCCATCCTGGTCGAGCTGGACGGAGACGTAAACGGCCACAAGTTCAGCG
TGTCCGGAGAGGGCGAGGGCGATGCCACCTACGGCAAGCTGACCCTCAAGTTCATCTGCACCACCGGCAA
GCTGCCCGTGCCCTGGCCCACCCTCGTGACCACCCTGTCCTGGGGCGTGCAATGCTTCGCCCGCTACCCC
GACCACATGAAGCAGCACGACTTCTTCAAGTCCGCCATGCCCGAAGGATACGTCCAGGAGCGCACCATCT
TCTTCAAGGACGACGGCAACTACAAGACCCGCGCCGAGGTGAAGTTCGAGGGAGACACCCTGGTGAACCG
CATCGAGCTGAAGGGAATCGACTTCAAGGAGGACGGCAACATCCTGGGGCACAAGCTGGAGTACAACTAC
ATCAGCGACAACGTCTACATCACCGCCGACAAGCAGAAGAACGGCATCAAGGCCAACTTCAAGATCCGCC
ACAACATCGAGGACGGCGGCGTGCAGCTCGCCGACCACTACCAGCAGAACACCCCCATCGGAGACGGCCC
CGTGCTGCTCCCCGACAACCACTACCTGAGCACCCAGTCCAAGCTGTCCAAAGACCCCAACGAGAAGCGC
GATCACATGGTCCTGCTGGAGTTCGTGACCGCCGCCGGGATCACTCTCGGCATGGACGAGCTGTACAAGC
ACCATCACCATCACCATGAGAACCTCTACTTCCAAGGAGACTACAAAGACCATGACGGTGATTATAAAGA
TCATGATATCGATTACAAGGATGACGATGACAAGGATCCTCTAGAGTCGACCTGCAGGCATGCAAGCTTG
GCGTAATCATGGTCATAGCTGTTTCCTGTGTGAAATTGTTATCCGCTCACAATTCCACACAACATACGAG
CCGGAAGCATAAAGTGTAAAGCCTGGGGTGCCTAATGAGTGAGCTAACTCACATTAATTGCGTTGCGCTC
ACTGCCCGCTTTCCAGTCGGGAAACCTGTCGTGCCAGCTGCATTAATGAATCGGCCAACGCGCGGGGAGA
GGCGGTTTGCGTATTGGGCGCTCTTCCGCTTCCTCGCTCACTGACTCGCTGCGCTCGGTCGTTCGGCTGC
GGCGAGCGGTATCAGCTCACTCAAAGGCGGTAATACGGTTATCCACAGAATCAGGGGATAACGCAGGAAA
GAACATGTGAGCAAAAGGCCAGCAAAAGGCCAGGAACCGTAAAAAGGCCGCGTTGCTGGCGTTTTTCCAT
AGGCTCCGCCCCCCTGACGAGCATCACAAAAATCGACGCTCAAGTCAGAGGTGGCGAAACCCGACAGGAC
TATAAAGATACCAGGCGTTTCCCCCTGGAAGCTCCCTCGTGCGCTCTCCTGTTCCGACCCTGCCGCTTAC
CGGATACCTGTCCGCCTTTCTCCCTTCGGGAAGCGTGGCGCTTTCTCATAGCTCACGCTGTAGGTATCTC
AGTTCGGTGTAGGTCGTTCGCTCCAAGCTGGGCTGTGTGCACGAACCCCCCGTTCAGCCCGACCGCTGCG
CCTTATCCGGTAACTATCGTCTTGAGTCCAACCCGGTAAGACACGACTTATCGCCACTGGCAGCAGCCAC
TGGTAACAGGATTAGCAGAGCGAGGTATGTAGGCGGTGCTACAGAGTTCTTGAAGTGGTGGCCTAACTAC
GGCTACACTAGAAGAACAGTATTTGGTATCTGCGCTCTGCTGAAGCCAGTTACCTTCGGAAAAAGAGTTG
GTAGCTCTTGATCCGGCAAACAAACCACCGCTGGTAGCGGTGGTTTTTTTGTTTGCAAGCAGCAGATTAC
GCGCAGAAAAAAAGGATCTCAAGAAGATCCTTTGATCTTTTCTACGGGGTCTGACGCTCAGTGGAACGAA
AACTCACGTTAAGGGATTTTGGTCATGAGATTATCAAAAAGGATCTTCACCTAGATCCTTTTAAATTAAA
AATGAAGTTTTAAATCAATCTAAAGTATATATGAGTAAACTTGGTCTGACAGTTACCAATGCTTAATCAG
TGAGGCACCTATCTCAGCGATCTGTCTATTTCGTTCATCCATAGTTGCCTGACTCCCCGTCGTGTAGATA
ACTACGATACGGGAGGGCTTACCATCTGGCCCCAGTGCTGCAATGATACCGCGAGACCCACGCTCACCGG
CTCCAGATTTATCAGCAATAAACCAGCCAGCCGGAAGGGCCGAGCGCAGAAGTGGTCCTGCAACTTTATC
CGCCTCCATCCAGTCTATTAATTGTTGCCGGGAAGCTAGAGTAAGTAGTTCGCCAGTTAATAGTTTGCGC
AACGTTGTTGCCATTGCTACAGGCATCGTGGTGTCACGCTCGTCGTTTGGTATGGCTTCATTCAGCTCCG
GTTCCCAACGATCAAGGCGAGTTACATGATCCCCCATGTTGTGCAAAAAAGCGGTTAGCTCCTTCGGTCC
TCCGATCGTTGTCAGAAGTAAGTTGGCCGCAGTGTTATCACTCATGGTTATGGCAGCACTGCATAATTCT
CTTACTGTCATGCCATCCGTAAGATGCTTTTCTGTGACTGGTGAGTACTCAACCAAGTCATTCTGAGAAT
AGTGTATGCGGCGACCGAGTTGCTCTTGCCCGGCGTCAATACGGGATAATACCGCGCCACATAGCAGAAC
TTTAAAAGTGCTCATCATTGGAAAACGTTCTTCGGGGCGAAAACTCTCAAGGATCTTACCGCTGTTGAGA
TCCAGTTCGATGTAACCCACTCGTGCACCCAACTGATCTTCAGCATCTTTTACTTTCACCAGCGTTTCTG
GGTGAGCAAAAACAGGAAGGCAAAATGCCGCAAAAAAGGGAATAAGGGCGACACGGAAATGTTGAATACT
CATACTCTTCCTTTTTCAATATTATTGAAGCATTTATCAGGGTTATTGTCTCATGAGCGGATACATATTT
GAATGTATTTAGAAAAATAAACAAATAGGGGTTCCGCGCACATTTCCCCGAAAAGTGCCACCTGACGTCT
AAGAAACCATTATTATCATGACATTAACCTATAAAAATAGGCGTATCACGAGGCCCTTTCGTCTCGCGCG
TTTCGGTGATGACGGTGAAAACCTCTGACACATGCAGCTCCCGGAGACGGTCACAGCTTGTCTGTAAGCG
GATGCCGGGAGCAGACAAGCCCGTCAGGGCGCGTCAGCGGGTGT
