>Addgene plasmid #99486 | pAP639-2F | depositor partial sequence | sequence record 182232 | Insert + 15bp up/downstream in Plasmid. See for details the File S1 from Paix et al, Methods 2017
CGGTACCCGGGGATCGATTATAAAGATCATGATGGGGATTATAAAGATCATGATATAGATTATAAAGATG
ATGATGATAAAGAAAATTTATATTTTCAGGGTCATCACCATCACCATCACGTGAGCAAGGGCGAGGAGCT
GTTCACCGGAGTGGTGCCCATCCTGGTCGAGCTGGACGGAGACGTAAACGGCCACAAGTTCAGCGTGTCC
GGAGAGGGCGAGGGCGATGCCACCTACGGCAAGCTGACCCTCAAGTTCATCTGCACCACCGGCAAGCTGC
CCGTGCCCTGGCCCACCCTCGTGACCACCCTGTCCTGGGGCGTGCAATGCTTCGCCCGCTACCCCGACCA
CATGAAGCAGCACGACTTCTTCAAGTCCGCCATGCCCGAAGGATACGTCCAGGAGCGCACCATCTTCTTC
AAGGACGACGGCAACTACAAGACCCGCGCCGAGGTGAAGTTCGAGGGAGACACCCTGGTGAACCGCATCG
AGCTGAAGGGAATCGACTTCAAGGAGGACGGCAACATCCTGGGGCACAAGCTGGAGTACAACTACATCAG
CGACAACGTCTACATCACCGCCGACAAGCAGAAGAACGGCATCAAGGCCAACTTCAAGATCCGCCACAAC
ATCGAGGACGGCGGCGTGCAGCTCGCCGACCACTACCAGCAGAACACCCCCATCGGAGACGGCCCCGTGC
TGCTCCCCGACAACCACTACCTGAGCACCCAGTCCAAGCTGTCCAAAGACCCCAACGAGAAGCGCGATCA
CATGGTCCTGCTGGAGTTCGTGACCGCCGCCGGGATCACTCTCGGCATGGACGAGCTGTACAAGCACCAT
CACCATCACCATGAGAACCTCTACTTCCAAGGAGACTACAAAGACCATGACGGTGATTATAAAGATCATG
ATATCGATTACAAGGATGACGATGACAAGGATCCTCTAGAGTCG
